>Addgene plasmid #22467 | pCSegfpN5ICD | addgene partial sequence | sequence record 28654 | 22467 with T3
ATGCATTGGCGCCGCGGCCGCGAATTAAAAAACCTCCCACACCTCCCCCTGAACCTGAAACATAAAATGA
ATGCAATTGTTGTTGTTAACTTGTTTATTGCAGCTTATAATGGTTACAAATAAAGCAATAGCATCACAAA
TTTCACAAATAAAGCATTTTTTTCACTGCATTCTAGTTGTGGTTTGTCCAAACTCATCAATGTATCTTAT
CATGTCTGGATCTACGTAATACGACTCACTATAGTTCTAGAGGCTCGATCACCACTTTGTACAAGAAAGC
TGGGTCTGCAGGATGGGCTGCTGGGCATTACGGAACACCTGCTGGTGCAATAGCATGCTGCTTTGCAGGG
TTGGTGTTTGTGGGAGCATGCCTGCTTGACTACTTACTGGATGCACCATGCTGATCATTGGCTGACTGCA
CTGAGAAGATGGAGGCATGCGGTTGTGCCAGTCAAACGGCACGCTTACTGGACTTACCATGCCCATACTA
AGGCTCATTTGACCGGCGTTCATCACGTAGTTATGGGGGCCTGGGTTGACACCCCCTCC
