>Addgene plasmid #22467 | pCSegfpN5ICD | addgene partial sequence | sequence record 28655 | 22467 with CMV-F
CCAGNGNGNATTAGCATGCTTCGTTAGGGAACCGCCATTCTGCCTGGGGACGTCGGAGCAAGCTTGATTT
AGGTGACACTATAGAATACAAGCTACTTGTTCTTTTTGCAGGATCCCATCGATTCGAATTCAAGGCTAGC
GCTACCGGTCGCCACCATGGTGAGCAAGGGCGAGGAGCTGTTCACCGGGGTGGTGCCCATCCTGGTCGAG
CTGGACGGCGACGTAAACGGCCACAAGTTCAGCGTGTCCGGCGAGGGCGAGGGCGATGCCACCTACGGCA
AGCTGACCCTGAAGTTCATCTGCACCACCGGCAAGCTGCCCGTGCCCTGGCCCACCCTCGTGACCACCCT
GACCTACGGCGTGCAGTGCTTCAGCCGCTACCCCGACCACATGAAGCAGCACGACTTCTTCAAGTCCGCC
ATGCCCGAAGGCTACGTCCAGGAGCGCACCATCTTCTTCAAGGACGACGGCAACTACAAGACCCGCGCCG
AGGTGAAGTTCGAGGGCGACACCCTGGTGAACCGCATCGAGCTGAAGGGCATCGACTTCAAGGAGGACGG
CAACATCCTGGGGCACAAGCTGGAGTACAACTACAACAGCCACAACGTCTATATCATGGCCGACAAGCAG
AAGAACGGCATCAAGGTGAACTTCAAGATCCGCCACAACATCGAGGACGGCAGCGTGCAGCTCGCCGACC
ACTACCAGCAGAACACCCCCATCGGCGACGGCCCCGTGTNGCACAAAAAAACATGNNTGGACNCCNTTCC
GCNTGAAAAAAACCCACGAA
