[The description below was written by a language model from this plasmid's Addgene catalogue record.]
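Description:
pCSegfpN5ICD is a pCS2+-based injection construct for expressing a zebrafish Notch fragment in embryos. The backbone is listed at about 5 kb and the plasmid is propagated in E. coli under ampicillin selection; the copy number is recorded as unknown. No feature table is provided, so the promoter and regulatory elements are not stated explicitly. However, the listed sequencing primers (CMV forward and SP6) fit the general pCS2+ design. In that design, a CMV-derived promoter drives expression from injected DNA, and an SP6 promoter allows in vitro transcription of mRNA for microinjection.

The insert is an approximately 1.3 kb fragment of zebrafish notch3, a gene also known as notch5. The plasmid name and the entry clone name (pENTRnotch5icd) indicate that it encodes the intracellular domain rather than the full-length receptor. According to the depositor comments, the construct was made by a Gateway LR recombination between that entry clone and the destination vector pCSEGFPDest, even though the catalogue field lists the cloning method as restriction enzyme. The names suggest that the product is an EGFP fusion to the Notch intracellular domain, but the record does not spell out the orientation or junction of the fusion.

Released Notch intracellular domains generally act as ligand-independent, constitutively active forms of the receptor. A tagged version like this one would therefore typically be used for Notch gain-of-function experiments in zebrafish embryos, with the fluorescence reporting expression. The plasmid belongs to a set of Gateway-compatible vectors developed for analysing gene function in zebrafish.
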