Addgene plasmid #22467: pCSegfpN5ICD
Depositing lab: Nathan Lawson. Depositing organization: University of Massachusetts, Worcester. Publication: Gateway compatible vectors for analysis of gene function in the zebrafish. Villefranc JA, Amigo J, Lawson ND. Dev Dyn. 2007 Nov . 236(11):3077-87. 10.1002/dvdy.21354 PubMed 17948311.
Backbone
  Vector backbone: pCS2+
  Backbone size w/o insert (bp): 5000
  Vector type: Injection construct
Growth in bacteria
  Bacterial resistance: Ampicillin, 100 μg/mL
  Growth temperature: 37°C
  Growth strain: DH5alpha
  Copy number: Unknown
Gene/Insert
  Gene/Insert name: Notch3
  Species: D. rerio (zebrafish)
  Insert size (bp): 1300
  Entrez Gene: notch3 (a.k.a. fa14b08, notch5, wu:fa14b08)
  Cloning method: Restriction Enzyme
  Sequencing primers: 5′ CMV-F, SP6
Terms and licenses: Academic/Nonprofit Terms; Industry Terms: Not Available to Industry
Depositor comments: Gateway LR reaction between pCSEGFPDest and pENTRnotch5icd
How to cite: pCSegfpN5ICD was a gift from Nathan Lawson (Addgene plasmid # 22467 ; http://n2t.net/addgene:22467 ; RRID:Addgene_22467)
